>Addgene plasmid #20242 | pE1B-C-F/Sox10-MCS3 | depositor full sequence | sequence record 9525 | Author sequence
TTGTACAAAGTGGTGATGGGCTCGAGATCTCAGGGATATAAAGCTGGGTTGGTGTTGCTTTGAATAGTTC
ATCTTAAGCTTGGCATTCCGGTACTGTTGGTAAAGCCACCATGGAAGACGCCAAAAACATAAAGAAAGGC
CCGGCGCCATTCTATCCGCTGGAAGATGGAACCGCTGGAGAGCAACTGCATAAGGCTATGAAGAGATACG
CCCTGGTTCCTGGAACAATTGCTTTTACAGATGCACATATCGAGGTGGACATCACTTACGCTGAGTACTT
CGAAATGTCCGTTCGGTTGGCAGAAGCTATGAAACGATATGGGCTGAATACAAATCACAGAATCGTCGTA
TGCAGTGAAAACTCTCTTCAATTCTTTATGCCGGTGTTGGGCGCGTTATTTATCGGAGTTGCAGTTGCGC
CCGCGAACGACATTTATAATGAACGTGAATTGCTCAACAGTATGGGCATTTCGCAGCCTACCGTGGTGTT
CGTTTCCAAAAAGGGGTTGCAAAAAATTTTGAACGTGCAAAAAAAGCTCCCAATCATCCAAAAAATTATT
ATCATGGATTCTAAAACGGATTACCAGGGATTTCAGTCGATGTACACGTTCGTCACATCTCATCTACCTC
CCGGTTTTAATGAATACGATTTTGTGCCAGAGTCCTTCGATAGGGACAAGACAATTGCACTGATCATGAA
CTCCTCTGGATCTACTGGTCTGCCTAAAGGTGTCGCTCTGCCTCATAGAACTGCCTGCGTGAGATTCTCG
CATGCCAGAGATCCTATTTTTGGCAATCAAATCATTCCGGATACTGCGATTTTAAGTGTTGTTCCATTCC
ATCACGGTTTTGGAATGTTTACTACACTCGGATATTTGATATGTGGATTTCGAGTCGTCTTAATGTATAG
ATTTGAAGAAGAGCTGTTTCTGAGGAGCCTTCAGGATTACAAGATTCAAAGTGCGCTGCTGGTGCCAACC
CTATTCTCCTTCTTCGCCAAAAGCACTCTGATTGACAAATACGATTTATCTAATTTACACGAAATTGCTT
CTGGTGGCGCTCCCCTCTCTAAGGAAGTCGGGGAAGCGGTTGCCAAGAGGTTCCATCTGCCAGGTATCAG
GCAAGGATATGGGCTCACTGAGACTACATCAGCTATTCTGATTACACCCGAGGGGGATGATAAACCGGGC
GCGGTCGGTAAAGTTGTTCCATTTTTTGAAGCGAAGGTTGTGGATCTGGATACCGGGAAAACGCTGGGCG
TTAATCAAAGAGGCGAACTGTGTGTGAGAGGTCCTATGATTATGTCCGGTTATGTAAACAATCCGGAAGC
GACCAACGCCTTGATTGACAAGGATGGATGGCTACATTCTGGAGACATAGCTTACTGGGACGAAGACGAA
CACTTCTTCATCGTTGACCGCCTGAAGTCTCTGATTAAGTACAAAGGCTATCAGGTGGCTCCCGCTGAAT
TGGAATCCATCTTGCTCCAACACCCCAACATCTTCGACGCAGGTGTCGCAGGTCTTCCCGACGATGACGC
CGGTGAACTTCCCGCCGCCGTTGTTGTTTTGGAGCACGGAAAGACGATGACGGAAAAAGAGATCGTGGAT
TACGTCGCCAGTCAAGTAACAACCGCGAAAAAGTTGCGCGGAGGAGTTGTGTTTGTGGACGAAGTACCGA
AAGGTCTTACCGGAAAACTCGACGCAAGAAAAATCAGAGAGATCCTCATAAAGGCCAAGAAGGGCGGAAA
GATCGCCGTGTAATTCTAGAGTCGGGGCGGCCGGCCGCTTCGAGCAGACATGATAAGATACATTGATGAG
TTTGGACAAACCACAACTAGAATGCAGTGAAAAAAATGCTTTATTTGTGAAATTTGTGATGCTATTGCTT
TATTTGTAACCATTATAAGCTGCAATAAACAAGTTAACAACAACAATTGCATTCATTTTATGTTTCAGGT
TCAGGGGGAGGTGTGGGAGGTTTTTTAAAGCAAGTAAAACCTCTACAAATGTGGTAAAATCGATAAGGAT
CCGTCGACCGATGCCCTTGAGAGCCTTCAACCCAGTCAGCTCCTTCCGGTGGGCGCGGGGCATGACTATC
GTCGCCGCACTTATGACTGTCTTCTTTATCATGCAACTCGTAGGACAGGTGCCGGCAGCGCTCTTCCGCT
TCCTCGCTCACTGACTCGCTGCGCTCGGTCGTTCGGCTGCGGCGAGCGGTATCAGCTCACTCAAAGGCGG
TAATACGGTTATCCACAGAATCAGGGGATAACGCAGGAAAGAACATGTGAGCAAAAGGCCAGCAAAAGGC
CAGGAACCGTAAAAAGGCCGCGTTGCTGGCGTTTTTCCATAGGCTCCGCCCCCCTGACGAGCATCACAAA
AATCGACGCTCAAGTCAGAGGTGGCGAAACCCGACAGGACTATAAAGATACCAGGCGTTTCCCCCTGGAA
GCTCCCTCGTGCGCTCTCCTGTTCCGACCCTGCCGCTTACCGGATACCTGTCCGCCTTTCTCCCTTCGGG
AAGCGTGGCGCTTTCTCATAGCTCACGCTGTAGGTATCTCAGTTCGGTGTAGGTCGTTCGCTCCAAGCTG
GGCTGTGTGCACGAACCCCCCGTTCAGCCCGACCGCTGCGCCTTATCCGGTAACTATCGTCTTGAGTCCA
ACCCGGTAAGACACGACTTATCGCCACTGGCAGCAGCCACTGGTAACAGGATTAGCAGAGCGAGGTATGT
AGGCGGTGCTACAGAGTTCTTGAAGTGGTGGCCTAACTACGGCTACACTAGAAGAACAGTATTTGGTATC
TGCGCTCTGCTGAAGCCAGTTACCTTCGGAAAAAGAGTTGGTAGCTCTTGATCCGGCAAACAAACCACCG
CTGGTAGCGGTGGTTTTTTTGTTTGCAAGCAGCAGATTACGCGCAGAAAAAAAGGATCTCAAGAAGATCC
TTTGATCTTTTCTACGGGGTCTGACGCTCAGTGGAACGAAAACTCACGTTAAGGGATTTTGGTCATGAGA
TTATCAAAAAGGATCTTCACCTAGATCCTTTTAAATTAAAAATGAAGTTTTAAATCAATCTAAAGTATAT
ATGAGTAAACTTGGTCTGACAGTTACCAATGCTTAATCAGTGAGGCACCTATCTCAGCGATCTGTCTATT
TCGTTCATCCATAGTTGCCTGACTCCCCGTCGTGTAGATAACTACGATACGGGAGGGCTTACCATCTGGC
CCCAGTGCTGCAATGATACCGCGAGACCCACGCTCACCGGCTCCAGATTTATCAGCAATAAACCAGCCAG
CCGGAAGGGCCGAGCGCAGAAGTGGTCCTGCAACTTTATCCGCCTCCATCCAGTCTATTAATTGTTGCCG
GGAAGCTAGAGTAAGTAGTTCGCCAGTTAATAGTTTGCGCAACGTTGTTGCCATTGCTACAGGCATCGTG
GTGTCACGCTCGTCGTTTGGTATGGCTTCATTCAGCTCCGGTTCCCAACGATCAAGGCGAGTTACATGAT
CCCCCATGTTGTGCAAAAAAGCGGTTAGCTCCTTCGGTCCTCCGATCGTTGTCAGAAGTAAGTTGGCCGC
AGTGTTATCACTCATGGTTATGGCAGCACTGCATAATTCTCTTACTGTCATGCCATCCGTAAGATGCTTT
TCTGTGACTGGTGAGTACTCAACCAAGTCATTCTGAGAATAGTGTATGCGGCGACCGAGTTGCTCTTGCC
CGGCGTCAATACGGGATAATACCGCGCCACATAGCAGAACTTTAAAAGTGCTCATCATTGGAAAACGTTC
TTCGGGGCGAAAACTCTCAAGGATCTTACCGCTGTTGAGATCCAGTTCGATGTAACCCACTCGTGCACCC
AACTGATCTTCAGCATCTTTTACTTTCACCAGCGTTTCTGGGTGAGCAAAAACAGGAAGGCAAAATGCCG
CAAAAAAGGGAATAAGGGCGACACGGAAATGTTGAATACTCATACTCTTCCTTTTTCAATATTATTGAAG
CATTTATCAGGGTTATTGTCTCATGAGCGGATACATATTTGAATGTATTTAGAAAAATAAACAAATAGGG
GTTCCGCGCACATTTCCCCGAAAAGTGCCACCTG
[124 nt withheld, positions 4095-4218]
C
[91 nt withheld, positions 4220-4310]
A
[49 nt withheld, positions 4312-4360]
CCTTTGACGTTGGAGTCCACGTTCTTT
[37 nt withheld, positions 4388-4424]
ACCCTATCTCGGTCTATTCTTTTGATTTATAAGGGATTTTGCCGATTTCGGCCTATTGGTTAAAAAATGA
GCTGATTTAACAAAAATTTAACGCGAATTTTAACAAAATATTAACGCTTACAATTTGCCATTCGCCATTC
AGGCTGCGCAACTGTTGGGAAGGGCGATCGGTGCGGGCCTCTTCGCTATTACGCCAGCCCAAGCTACCAT
GATAAGTAAGTAATATTAAGGTACGGGAGGTACTTGGAGCGGCCGCAATAAAATATCTTTATTTTCATTA
CATCTGTGTGTTGGTTTTTTGTGTGAATCGATAGTACTAACATACGCTCTCCATCAAAACAAAACGAAAC
AAAACAAACTAGCAAAATAGGCTGTCCCCAGTGCAAGTGCAGGTGCCAGAACATTTCTCTATCGATAGGT
ACCGAGCTCTTACGCGTGCTAGCCCATCACAAGTTTGTACAAAAAAGCAGGCTAGTTTACTGGGGAACCA
GGCCCCTGGTATCTAAACATGGGGAGGAGGGGCTAGAGATGTGAGCTGCCCCCCCCCCCCAGGCAGTCAG
GAAGGACAGGGCAGATCTGTCAGCCTCAGATGCCACCCCCCCAGGGGACCCAGCCCTGAACCCAAGGAGT
CAGGGCAAGGGGGGGACAGGAAGCCCCCTGTGTCTTCCCCTCCTCCCTCCTGTCCCGCCCTCCACCCCCA
TTCTGGTGAGAGCTTGCAGCCCCAGGCCTTGGCACTCTGAGGACGTGGGTGGGGATGACAGAAATCCTAT
TCCTACCCAAATTTTTCCTTTCTGGGTTTTTGGGTGGCTACTGCCCCAGCAGCCCCTAGAGTTGTGCCTG
GACCTTGAAATAGAGGGATGCACAGTGGGCACCGCCCCCTGGAGCCCACCCTGCAGGAAGAAGAGAAAGC
TGGAGCCTATTCAAGCTTCCCTGGGAGGCCAGGGCCTGTTGGGAATTGCTCTGTGATCTCAGGTGGGCAC
AGCTCTTCTCTGGCCACCACTGCCAAGGTAGCCCAAAGCCTGGTGTCACAACAGCCTCTCTGGGGAACTT
GTGAATGGAGATTTCCAGGTCCCACTTGGACTTGTAGATTTGGGTAGAACTCTATAATTTTAAAAGCTCA
GCTCTGAAGATGTACCCCGGCAGGGATATTTTTGGAAGCATTGCTGTTTTCAAAGTCCCTCTCCCCAGCC
TCAAAACTTCCACGATGGGGCCAGGTCCTTTCCCTAGGCTGTCACCCAGCTTTC
Features (pLannotate 1.2.2; 13 found; start..end, strand, type, name):
    111..1763    +  CDS            luciferase: firefly luciferase; luc+; enhanced luc+ version of the luciferase gene
   1804..1925    -  polyA_signal   SV40 poly(A) signal: SV40 polyadenylation signal
   1948..2016    -  CDS            large T antigen (fragment): large T antigen from SV40 (simian virus 40)
   2032..2164    +  CDS            TcR (fragment): tetracycline efflux protein; tet; confers resistance to tetracycline
   2344..2932    -  rep_origin     ori: high-copy-number ColE1/pMB1/pBR322/pUC origin of replication
   3103..3963    -  CDS            AmpR: β-lactamase; bla; confers resistance to ampicillin, carbenicillin, and related antibiotics
   3964..4068    -  promoter       AmpR promoter: bla
   4095..4523    +  rep_origin     f1 ori (sequence partly withheld): f1 bacteriophage origin of replication; arrow indicates direction of (+) strand synthesis
   4555..4622    -  CDS            lacZα (fragment): LacZα fragment of β-galactosidase; lacZ fragment
   4681..4729    +  polyA_signal   poly(A) signal: synthetic polyadenylation signal
   4743..4834    +  misc_feature   pause site: RNA polymerase II transcriptional pause signal from the human α2 globin gene
   4873..4897    +  protein_bind   attB1: mutant version of attB; recombination site for the Gateway® BP reaction BP Clonase™
   5658..14      -  protein_bind   attB2 (across the origin): mutant version of attB; recombination site for the Gateway® BP reaction BP Clonase™
