[The description below was written by a language model from this plasmid's Addgene catalogue record and pLannotate feature annotations shown in this document.]
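Description:
pE1B-C-F/Sox10-MCS3 is a mammalian luciferase reporter plasmid built to test a mouse Sox10-locus noncoding segment for enhancer activity. The backbone, pE1B-C-F, is a Gateway destination vector of about 4.9 kb. The 760 bp mouse insert, Sox10-MCS3, was recombined into it through attR sites that were consumed in the reaction, leaving the insert flanked by attB1 and attB2 in the 5,668 nt annotated sequence. It is maintained in E. coli as a high-copy plasmid through a ColE1/pUC-type origin and selected with ampicillin via the β-lactamase gene and its own promoter. An f1 origin is also present, along with short nonfunctional remnants of lacZα, a tetracycline resistance gene and SV40 large T antigen carried over from earlier vector construction.

The insert sits immediately upstream of a firefly luciferase (luc+) coding sequence that is terminated by an SV40 polyadenylation signal. Upstream of attB1, a synthetic poly(A) signal and the human α2-globin RNA polymerase II pause site block read-through transcription from the backbone, which keeps background luciferase signal low. The feature table annotates no promoter in the short gap between attB2 and the luciferase start. The backbone name suggests a minimal E1B promoter there, but the record does not state this explicitly. In such an arrangement, luciferase output above that of the empty vector reflects the ability of the cloned segment to stimulate transcription. The associated publication concerns the identification of neural crest and glial enhancers at the mouse Sox10 locus, so the plasmid's likely use is transfection into cultured cells to quantify the regulatory activity of this candidate element.
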