Addgene plasmid #20242: pE1B-C-F/Sox10-MCS3
Depositing lab: William Pavan. Depositing organization: National Human Genome Research Institute (NHGRI). Publication: Identification of neural crest and glial enhancers at the mouse Sox10 locus through transgenesis in zebrafish. Antonellis A, Huynh JL, Lee-Lin SQ, Vinton RM, Renaud G, Loftus SK, Elliot G, Wolfsberg TG, Green ED, McCallion AS, Pavan WJ. PLoS Genet. 2008 . 4(9):e1000174. 10.1371/journal.pgen.1000174 PubMed 18773071.
Backbone
  Vector backbone: pE1B-C-F
  Backbone size w/o insert (bp): 4909
  Vector type: Mammalian Expression
Growth in bacteria
  Bacterial resistance: Ampicillin, 100 μg/mL
  Growth temperature: 37°C
  Growth strain: DH5alpha
  Copy number: High Copy
Gene/Insert
  Gene/Insert name: Sox10-MCS3
  Species: M. musculus (mouse)
  Insert size (bp): 760
  Cloning method: Gateway Cloning; 5′ cloning site attR (destroyed during cloning); 3′ cloning site attR (destroyed during cloning)
  Sequencing primers: 5′ n/a
Terms and licenses: Academic/Nonprofit Terms; Industry Terms: Not Available to Industry
How to cite: pE1B-C-F/Sox10-MCS3 was a gift from William Pavan (Addgene plasmid # 20242 ; http://n2t.net/addgene:20242 ; RRID:Addgene_20242)
