>Addgene plasmid #20242 | pE1B-C-F/Sox10-MCS3 | addgene partial sequence | sequence record 26096 | 20242 with LucNrev
GGCGCCGGGCCTTTCTTTATGTTTTTGGCGTCTTCCATGGTGGCTTTACCAACAGTACCGGAATGCCAAG
CTTAAGATGAACTATTCAAAGCAACACCAACCCAGCTTTATATCCCTGAGATCTCGAGCCCATCACAAGT
TTGTACAAAAAAGCAGGCTTAGTTTACTGGGGAACCAGGCCCCTGGTATCTAAACATGGGGAGGAGGGGC
TAGAGATGTGAGCTGCCCCCCCCCCCCAGGNAGTCAGGAAGGACAGGGCANATCTGTCAGCCTCAAATGC
CACCCCCCCAGGGGANCCNNCCCTGAACCCAAGGAGTCAGGGCAAGGGGGGGACANGAAGCCCCCTGTGT
CTTCCCCTCCTCCCTCCTGTCCCGCCCTCCACCCCCATTCTGG
