>Addgene plasmid #20242 | pE1B-C-F/Sox10-MCS3 | addgene partial sequence | sequence record 26097 | 20242 with RVprimer3
TTTCTCTATCGATAGGTACCGAGCTCTTACGCGTGCTAGCCATCACCACTTTGTACAAGAAAGCTGGGTG
ACAGCCTAGGGAAAGGACCTGGCCCCATCGTGGAAGTTTTGAGGCTGGGGAGAGGGACTTTGAAAACAGC
AATGCTTCCAAAAATATCCCTGCCGGGGTACATCTTCAGAGCTGAGCTTTTAAAATTATAGAGTTCTACC
CAAATCTACAAGTCCAAGTGGGACCTGGAAATCTCCATTCACAAGTTCCCCAGAGAGGCTGTTGTGACAC
CAGGCTTTGGGCTACCTTGGCAGTGGTGGCCAGAGAAGAGCTGTGCCCACCTGAGATCACAGAGCAATTC
CCAACAGGCCCTGGCCTCCCAGGGAAGCTTGAATAGGCTCCAGCTTTCTCTTCTTCCTGCAGGGTGGGCT
CCAGGGGGCGGTGCCCACTGTGCATCCCTCTATTTCAAGGTCCAGGCACAACTCTAGGGGCTGCTGGGGC
AGTAGCCACCCAAAAACCCAGAAAGGAAAAATTTGGGTAGGAATAGGATTTCTGTCATCCCCACCCACGT
CCTCAGAGTGCCAAGGCCTGGGGCTGCAAGCTCTCACCAGAATGGGGGTGGAGGGCGGGACAGGAGGGAG
GAGGGGAAGACACAGGGGGCTTCCTGTCCCCCCCTTGCCCTGACTCCTTGGGTTCANGGCTGGGTCCCCT
GGGGGGGGTGGCATCTGANGCTGACAGANCTGCCCTGTCCTTCCTGAC
